>Addgene plasmid #47222 | TAL3503 | depositor partial sequence | sequence record 67309 | Insert sequence
ATGGACTACAAAGACCATGACGGTGATTATAAAGATCATGACATCGATTACAAGGATGACGATGACAAGA
TGGCCCCCAAGAAGAAGAGGAAGGTGGGCATTCACCGCGGGGTACCTATGGTGGACTTGAGGACACTCGG
TTATTCGCAACAGCAACAGGAGAAAATCAAGCCTAAGGTCAGGAGCACCGTCGCGCAACACCACGAGGCG
CTTGTGGGGCATGGCTTCACTCATGCGCATATTGTCGCGCTTTCACAGCACCCTGCGGCGCTTGGGACGG
TGGCTGTCAAATACCAAGATATGATTGCGGCCCTGCCCGAAGCCACGCACGAGGCAATTGTAGGGGTCGG
TAAACAGTGGTCGGGAGCGCGAGCACTTGAGGCGCTGCTGACTGTGGCGGGTGAGCTTAGGGGGCCTCCG
CTCCAGCTCGACACCGGGCAGCTGCTGAAGATCGCGAAGAGAGGGGGAGTAACAGCGGTAGAGGCAGTGC
ACGCCTGGCGCAATGCGCTCACCGGGGCCCCCTTGAACCTGACCCCAGACCAGGTAGTCGCAATCGCGTC
GAACATTGGGGGAAAGCAAGCCCTGGAAACCGTGCAAAGGTTGTTGCCGGTCCTTTGTCAAGACCACGGC
CTTACACCGGAGCAAGTCGTGGCCATTGCAAGCAACATCGGTGGCAAACAGGCTCTTGAGACGGTTCAGA
GACTTCTCCCAGTTCTCTGTCAAGCCCACGGGCTGACTCCCGATCAAGTTGTAGCGATTGCGAATAACAA
TGGAGGGAAACAAGCATTGGAGACTGTCCAACGGCTCCTTCCCGTGTTGTGTCAAGCCCACGGTTTGACG
CCTGCACAAGTGGTCGCCATCGCCAGCCATGATGGCGGTAAGCAGGCGCTGGAAACAGTACAGCGCCTGC
TGCCTGTACTGTGCCAGGATCATGGACTGACCCCAGACCAGGTAGTCGCAATCGCGAACAATAATGGGGG
AAAGCAAGCCCTGGAAACCGTGCAAAGGTTGTTGCCGGTCCTTTGTCAAGACCACGGCCTTACACCGGAG
CAAGTCGTGGCCATTGCAAATAATAACGGTGGCAAACAGGCTCTTGAGACGGTTCAGAGACTTCTCCCAG
TTCTCTGTCAAGCCCACGGGCTGACTCCCGATCAAGTTGTAGCGATTGCGAATAACAATGGAGGGAAACA
AGCATTGGAGACTGTCCAACGGCTCCTTCCCGTGTTGTGTCAAGCCCACGGTTTGACGCCTGCACAAGTG
GTCGCCATCGCCTCCAATATTGGCGGTAAGCAGGCGCTGGAAACAGTACAGCGCCTGCTGCCTGTACTGT
GCCAGGATCATGGACTGACCCCAGACCAGGTAGTCGCAATCGCGTCACATGACGGGGGAAAGCAAGCCCT
GGAAACCGTGCAAAGGTTGTTGCCGGTCCTTTGTCAAGACCACGGCCTTACACCGGAGCAAGTCGTGGCC
ATTGCAAGCAACATCGGTGGCAAACAGGCTCTTGAGACGGTTCAGAGACTTCTCCCAGTTCTCTGTCAAG
CCCACGGGCTGACTCCCGATCAAGTTGTAGCGATTGCGTCCAACGGTGGAGGGAAACAAGCATTGGAGAC
TGTCCAACGGCTCCTTCCCGTGTTGTGTCAAGCCCACGGTTTGACGCCTGCACAAGTGGTCGCCATCGCC
TCGAATGGCGGCGGTAAGCAGGCGCTGGAAACAGTACAGCGCCTGCTGCCTGTACTGTGCCAGGATCATG
GACTGACCCCAGACCAGGTAGTCGCAATCGCGAACAATAATGGGGGAAAGCAAGCCCTGGAAACCGTGCA
AAGGTTGTTGCCGGTCCTTTGTCAAGACCACGGCCTTACACCGGAGCAAGTCGTGGCCATTGCAAGCAAC
ATCGGTGGCAAACAGGCTCTTGAGACGGTTCAGAGACTTCTCCCAGTTCTCTGTCAAGCCCACGGGCTGA
CTCCCGATCAAGTTGTAGCGATTGCGTCGCATGACGGAGGGAAACAAGCATTGGAGACTGTCCAACGGCT
CCTTCCCGTGTTGTGTCAAGCCCACGGTTTGACGCCTGCACAAGTGGTCGCCATCGCCAACAACAACGGC
GGTAAGCAGGCGCTGGAAACAGTACAGCGCCTGCTGCCTGTACTGTGCCAGGATCATGGACTGACACCCG
AACAGGTGGTCGCCATTGCTTCTAATGGGGGAGGACGGCCAGCCTTGGAG
