>Addgene plasmid #47222 | TAL3503 | addgene partial sequence | sequence record 69198 | JDS-TALEN-F 5'-TAGGGGTCGGTAAACAGTGG-3'
GGCGGGTGAGCTTAGGGGGCCTCCGCTCCAGCTCGACACCGGGCAGCTGCTGAAGATCGCGAAGAGAGGG
GGAGTAACAGCGGTAGAGGCAGTGCACGCCTGGCGCAATGCGCTCACCGGGGCCCCCTTGAACCTGACCC
CAGACCAGGTAGTCGCAATCGCGTCGAACATTGGGGGAAAGCAAGCCCTGGAAACCGTGCAAAGGTTGTT
GCCGGTCCTTTGTCAAGACCACGGCCTTACACCGGAGCAAGTCGTGGCCATTGCAAGCAACATCGGTGGC
AAACAGGCTCTTGAGACGGTTCAGAGACTTCTCCCAGTTCTCTGTCAAGCCCACGGGCTGACTCCCGATC
AAGTTGTAGCGATTGCGAATAACAATGGAGGGAAACAAGCATTGGAGACTGTCCAACGGCTCCTTCCCGT
GTTGTGTCAAGCCCACGGTTTGACGCCTGCACAAGTGGTCGCCATCGCCAGCCATGATGGCGGTAAGCAG
GCGCTGGAAACAGTACAGCGCCTGCTGCCTGTACTGTGCCAGGATCATGGACTGACCCCAGACCAGGTAG
TCGCAATCGCGAACAATAATGGGGGAAAGCAAGCCCTGGAAACCGTGCAAAGGTTGTTGCCGGTCCTTTG
TCAAGACCACGGCCTTACACCGGAGCAAGTCGTGGCCATTGCAAATAATAACGGTGGCAAACAGGCTCTT
GAGACGGTTCAGAGACTTCTCCCAGTTCTCTGTCAAGCCCACGGGCTGACTCCCGATCAAGTTGTAGCGA
TTGCGAATAACAATGGAGGGAAACAAGCATTGGAGACTGTCCAACGGCTCCTTCCCGTGTTGTGTCA
