[The description below was written by a language model from this plasmid's Addgene catalogue record.]
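Description:
TAL3503 is a TALEN expression plasmid encoding the "right" half of a nuclease pair designed against the zebrafish (D. rerio) NR1I2 gene. It is built on the JDS78 backbone, a roughly 6.4 kb TALEN expression vector listed as a mammalian expression/T7 type. It is maintained in E. coli as a high-copy plasmid under ampicillin selection. The record does not include a feature table, so the origin of replication and other backbone elements are not itemised. The use of a BGH reverse sequencing primer suggests that a BGH polyadenylation region lies downstream of the coding sequence.

The insert is a custom TAL effector repeat array of about 1.4 kb, engineered to recognise a specific 18-nucleotide site in the target gene. It was cloned through BsmBI sites that were destroyed in the process, a type IIS strategy that joins the array seamlessly and in frame with the flanking backbone-encoded sequences. The backbone supplies an N-terminal 3X FLAG tag for detection and a C-terminal wild-type FokI nuclease domain, so the complete open reading frame encodes a tagged TAL effector–FokI fusion. Expression is driven by the CMV promoter. The T7 designation indicates that a T7 promoter is also available for in vitro transcription of mRNA, a common route for delivery into zebrafish embryos.

Because FokI cleaves only as a dimer, this construct is meant to be used with a matching "left" TALEN that binds the opposite half-site. Together they introduce a double-strand break whose error-prone repair produces indel mutations, enabling targeted disruption of NR1I2 in zebrafish cells. The depositor recommends confirming the plasmid by diagnostic restriction digest before use.
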