Addgene plasmid #47222: TAL3503
Depositing lab: Keith Joung. Depositing organization: Massachusetts General Hospital. Publication: Targeted gene disruption in somatic zebrafish cells using engineered TALENs. Sander JD, Cade L, Khayter C, Reyon D, Peterson RT, Joung JK, Yeh JR. Nat Biotechnol. 2011 Aug 5;29(8):697-8. doi: 10.1038/nbt.1934. PubMed 21822241.
Backbone
  Vector backbone: JDS78
  Backbone manufacturer: Addgene plasmid #32290
  Backbone size w/o insert (bp): 6447
  Vector type: Mammalian Expression ; T7
Growth in bacteria
  Bacterial resistance: Ampicillin, 100 μg/mL
  Growth temperature: 37°C
  Growth strain: XL1 Blue
  Copy number: High Copy
Gene/Insert
  Gene/Insert name: ZebrafishCommunity-NR1I2-right (alt name: NR1I2)
  Species: D. rerio (zebrafish)
  Insert size (bp): 1430
  Promoter: CMV
  Tag / fusion protein: 3X Flag (N terminal on backbone); WT FOKI (C terminal on backbone)
  Cloning method: Restriction Enzyme; 5′ cloning site BsmBI (destroyed during cloning); 3′ cloning site BsmBI (destroyed during cloning)
  Sequencing primers: 5′ CMV-F; 3′ BGH-rev
Terms and licenses: Academic/Nonprofit Terms; Industry Terms: Not Available to Industry
Depositor comments: Target binding site: TAAGCGGGACATTGACGT It is strongly recommended that users perform a diagnostic digest to verify this plasmid prior to use. For example, a double digest of the plasmid with BamHI and KpnI should result in two bands at 2.3kb and 5.8kb.
How to cite: TAL3503 was a gift from Keith Joung (Addgene plasmid # 47222 ; http://n2t.net/addgene:47222 ; RRID:Addgene_47222)
